Addgene plasmid #241184: linker-P2A-mem-mScarlet-ORF-2
Purpose: Middle entry vector for mini-Golden subcloning platform; mScarlet
Depositing lab: Junsu Kang. Depositing organization: University of Wisconsin, Madison. Publication: Advancing knock-in approaches for robust genome editing in zebrafish. Rodriguez-Parks A, Beezley EG, Manna S, Silaban I, Almutawa SI, Cao S, Ahmed H, Guyer M, Baker S, Richards MP, Kang J. Biol Open. 2026 Feb 2:bio.062472. doi: 10.1242/bio.062472. PubMed 41630603.
Backbone
  Vector backbone: pU6a:sgRNA#36
  Vector type: Mini-Golden
Growth in bacteria
  Bacterial resistance: Spectinomycin, 50 μg/mL
  Growth temperature: 37°C
  Growth strain: DH5alpha
  Copy number: Unknown
Gene/Insert
  Gene/Insert name: mScarlet
  Species: Synthetic
  Mutation: TCGC linker
  Cloning method: Restriction Enzyme; 5′ cloning site Unknown (unknown if destroyed); 3′ cloning site Unknown (unknown if destroyed)
Terms and licenses: Academic/Nonprofit Terms; Industry Terms: Not Available to Industry
How to cite: linker-P2A-mem-mScarlet-ORF-2 was a gift from Junsu Kang (Addgene plasmid # 241184 ; http://n2t.net/addgene:241184 ; RRID:Addgene_241184)
