[The description below was written by a language model from this plasmid's Addgene catalogue record and pLannotate feature annotations shown in this document.]
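Description:
linker-P2A-mem-mScarlet-ORF-2 is a small (about 3.6 kb) bacterial cloning plasmid that serves as a middle entry vector in the mini-Golden subcloning platform, a modular assembly system developed in connection with work on knock-in genome editing in zebrafish. It is built on the pU6a:sgRNA#36 backbone and is maintained in E. coli through a high-copy ColE1/pUC-type origin of replication. Selection is with spectinomycin, conferred by an intact aadA (SmR) aminoglycoside adenylyltransferase gene. This gene sits downstream of a fragment of the class 1 integron Pc promoter and a short remnant of a gentamicin resistance gene. The rrnB T1 and T2 terminators, along with small lacZα, lacI and multiple-cloning-site remnants, are backbone leftovers and not functional modules.

The payload is a synthetic mScarlet red fluorescent protein cassette. The annotation detects it as a roughly 670 bp match to an mScarlet-I-type coding sequence on the forward strand. From the construct name, the reporter is preceded by a linker and a P2A self-cleaving peptide and carries a membrane-targeting signal ("mem"), although the feature table does not annotate these short elements individually. The record lists a "TCGC linker" as the modification, and "ORF-2" presumably denotes one of several reading-frame versions, but the record does not explain either term. A P2A-reporter design of this type would allow the fluorescent protein to be co-translated in frame with an upstream coding sequence and then released as a separate membrane-localised marker. No promoter driving the cassette is annotated, which fits a promoterless module meant for assembly into a final donor. An SV40 poly(A) signal is annotated just after the reporter but on the reverse strand, so its role here is unclear. The cloning sites are not recorded.
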