Features (pLannotate 1.2.2; 12 found; start..end, strand, type, name):
     41..84      +  terminator     rrnB T1 terminator: Escherichia coli rrnB; transcription terminator T1 from the E. coli rrnB gene
    131..167     -  CDS            lacZα (fragment): LacZα fragment of β-galactosidase; lacZ fragment
    321..358     +  misc_feature   MCS (fragment): multiple cloning site
    372..1042    +  CDS            mScarlet-2I (fragment): mScarlet-I derivative in which the N- and C-termini have been modified to reduce cytotoxicity (Valbuena et al., 2020) preserves the original mammalian codon optimization
   1069..1086    -  promoter       T7 promoter (fragment): promoter for bacteriophage T7 RNA polymerase
   1091..1225    -  polyA_signal   SV40 poly(A) signal: SV40 polyadenylation signal
   1400..1423    +  promoter       Pc promoter (fragment): intI1 (promoter lies within the coding sequence); class 1 integron promoter
   1599..1655    +  CDS            GmR (fragment): gentamycin acetyltransferase; aacC1; confers resistance to gentamycin
   1662..2453    +  CDS            SmR: aminoglycoside adenylyltransferase (Murphy, 1985); aadA; confers resistance to spectinomycin and streptomycin
   2546..3134    +  rep_origin     ori: high-copy-number ColE1/pMB1/pBR322/pUC origin of replication
   3317..3409    +  CDS            lacI (fragment): lac repressor; lacI; The lac repressor binds to the lac operator to inhibit transcription in E. coli. This inhibition can be relieved by adding lactose or isopropyl-β-D-thiogalactopyranoside (IPTG).
   3464..3491    -  terminator     rrnB T2 terminator: transcription terminator T2 from the E. coli rrnB gene
>Addgene plasmid #241184 | linker-P2A-mem-mScarlet-ORF-2 | addgene full sequence | sequence record 482140 | Addgene NGS Result
ATTTGTCCTACTCAGGAGAGCGTTCACCGACAAACAACAGATAAAACGAAAGGCCCAGTCTTCCGACTGA
GCCTTTCGTTTTATTTGATGCCTGGCAGTTCCCTACTCTCGCGTTAACGCTAGCATGGATGTTTTCCCAG
TCACGACGTTGTAAAACGACGGCCAGTCTTAAGCTCGGGCCCGGTCTCTTCGCCGGCTCTGGGGCTACAA
ACTTCTCTCTGCTGAAACAAGCTGGCGACGTGGAGGAGAACCCTGGACCTATGCTGTGCTGCATCAGAAG
AACTAAACCGGTTGAGAAGAATGAAGAGGCCGATCAGGAGCTGCAGTCGACGGTACCGCGGGCCCGGGAC
CCACCGGTCGCCACCAAGCTTATGGATAGCACCGAGGCAGTGATCAAGGAGTTCATGCGGTTCAAGGTGC
ACATGGAGGGCTCCATGAACGGCCACGAGTTCGAGATCGAGGGCGAGGGCGAGGGCCGCCCCTACGAGGG
CACCCAGACCGCCAAGCTGAGGGTGACCAAGGGTGGCCCCCTGCCCTTCTCCTGGGACATCCTGTCCCCT
CAGTTCATGTACGGCTCCAGGGCCTTCACGAAGCACCCCGCCGACATCCCCGACTACTGGAAGCAGTCCT
TCCCCGAGGGCTTCAAGTGGGAGCGCGTGATGAACTTCGAGGACGGCGGCGCCGTGTCCGTGGCCCAGGA
CACCTCCCTGGAGGACGGCACCCTGATCTACAAGGTGAAGCTCCGCGGCACCAACTTCCCTCCTGACGGC
CCCGTAATGCAGAAGAAGACAATGGGCTGGGAAGCATCCACCGAGCGGTTGTACCCCGAGGACGTCGTGC
TGAAGGGCGACATTAAGATGGCCCTGCGCCTGAAGGACGGCGGCCGCTACCTGGCGGACTTCAAGACCAC
CTACAGGGCCAAGAAGCCCGTGCAGATGCCCGGCGCCTTCAACATCGACCGCAAGTTGGACATCACATCC
CACAACGAGGACTACACCGTGGTGGAACAGTACGAACGCTCCGTGGCCCGCCACTCCACCGGCGGCTCCG
GTGGCTCCTAATCTAGAACTATAGTGAGTCGTATTACGTAGATCCAGACATGATAAGATACATTGATGAG
TTTGGACAAACCACAACTAGAATGCAGTGAAAAAAATGCTTTATTTGTGAAATTTGTGATGCTATTGCTT
TATTTGTAACCATTATAAGCTGCAATAAACAAGTTAACAACAACAATTGCATTCATTTTATGTTTCAGGT
TCAGGGGGAGGTGTGGGAGGTTTTTTAATTCCTCAAGAGACCTCTAGACCAGCCAGGACAGAAATGCCTC
GACTTCGCTGCTACCCAAGGTTGCCGGGTGACGCACACCGTGGAAACGGATGAAGGCACGAACCCAGTGG
ACATAAGCCTGTTCGGTTCGTAAGCTGTAATGCAAGTAGCGTATGCGCTCACGCAACTGGTCCAGAACCT
TGACCGAACGCAGCGGTGGTAACGGCGCAGTGGCGGTTTTCATGGCTTGTTATGACTGTTTTTTTGGGGT
ACAGTCTATGCCTCGGGCATCCAAGCAGCAAGCGCGTTACGCCGTGGGTCGATGTTTGATGTTATGGAGC
AGCAACGATGTTACGCAGCAGGGCAGTCGCCCTAAAACAAAGTTAAACATTATGAGGGAAGCGGTGATCG
CCGAAGTATCGACTCAACTATCAGAGGTAGTTGGCGTCATCGAGCGCCATCTCGAACCGACGTTGCTGGC
CGTACATTTGTACGGCTCCGCAGTGGATGGCGGCCTGAAGCCACACAGTGATATTGATTTGCTGGTTACG
GTGACCGTAAGGCTTGATGAAACAACGCGGCGAGCTTTGATCAACGACCTTTTGGAAACTTCGGCTTCCC
CTGGAGAGAGCGAGATTCTCCGCGCTGTAGAAGTCACCATTGTTGTGCACGACGACATCATTCCGTGGCG
TTATCCAGCTAAGCGCGAACTGCAATTTGGAGAATGGCAGCGCAATGACATTCTTGCAGGTATCTTCGAG
CCAGCCACGATCGACATTGATCTGGCTATCTTGCTGACAAAAGCAAGAGAACATAGCGTTGCCTTGGTAG
GTCCAGCGGCGGAGGAACTCTTTGATCCGGTTCCTGAACAGGATCTATTTGAGGCGCTAAATGAAACCTT
AACGCTATGGAACTCGCCGCCCGACTGGGCTGGCGATGAGCGAAATGTAGTGCTTACGTTGTCCCGCATT
TGGTACAGCGCAGTAACCGGCAAAATCGCGCCGAAGGATGTCGCTGCCGACTGGGCAATGGAGCGCCTGC
CGGCCCAGTATCAGCCCGTCATACTTGAAGCTAGACAGGCTTATCTTGGACAAGAAGAAGATCGCTTGGC
CTCGCGCGCAGATCAGTTGGAAGAATTTGTCCACTACGTGAAAGGCGAGATCACCAAGGTAGTCGGCAAA
TAACCCTCGAGCCACCCATGACCAAAATCCCTTAACGTGAGTTACGCGTCGTTCCACTGAGCGTCAGACC
CCGTAGAAAAGATCAAAGGATCTTCTTGAGATCCTTTTTTTCTGCGCGTAATCTGCTGCTTGCAAACAAA
AAAACCACCGCTACCAGCGGTGGTTTGTTTGCCGGATCAAGAGCTACCAACTCTTTTTCCGAAGGTAACT
GGCTTCAGCAGAGCGCAGATACCAAATACTGTTCTTCTAGTGTAGCCGTAGTTAGGCCACCACTTCAAGA
ACTCTGTAGCACCGCCTACATACCTCGCTCTGCTAATCCTGTTACCAGTGGCTGCTGCCAGTGGCGATAA
GTCGTGTCTTACCGGGTTGGACTCAAGACGATAGTTACCGGATAAGGCGCAGCGGTCGGGCTGAACGGGG
GGTTCGTGCACACAGCCCAGCTTGGAGCGAACGACCTACACCGAACTGAGATACCTACAGCGTGAGCTAT
GAGAAAGCGCCACGCTTCCCGAAGGGAGAAAGGCGGACAGGTATCCGGTAAGCGGCAGGGTCGGAACAGG
AGAGCGCACGAGGGAGCTTCCAGGGGGAAACGCCTGGTATCTTTATAGTCCTGTCGGGTTTCGCCACCTC
TGACTTGAGCGTCGATTTTTGTGATGCTCGTCAGGGGGGCGGAGCCTATGGAAAAACGCCAGCAACGCGG
CCTTTTTACGGTTCCTGGCCTTTTGCTGGCCTTTTGCTCACATGTTCTTTCCTGCGTTATCCCCTGATTC
TGTGGATAACCGTATTACCGCCTTTGAGTGAGCTGATACCGCTCGCCGCAGCCGAACGACCGAGCGCAGC
GAGTCAGTGAGCGAGGAAGCGGAAGAGCGCCCAATACGCAAACCGCCTCTCCCCGCGCGTTGGCCGATTC
ATTAATGCAGCTGGCACGACAGGTTTCCCGACTGGAAAGCGGGCAGTGAGCGCAACGCAATTAATACGCG
TACCGCTAGCCAGGAAGAGTTTGTAGAAACGCAAAAAGGCCATCCGTCAGGATGGCCTTCTGCTTAGTTT
GATGCCTGGCAGTTTATGGCGGGCGTCCTGCCCGCCACCCTCCGGGCCGTTGCTTCACAACGTTCAAATC
CGCTCCCGGCGG
